Addgene plasmid #219014: SFFV-EGR2-Brd 32
Purpose: Transcription factor EGR2 with a specific barcode assigned.
Depositing lab: Filipe Pereira. Depositing organization: Center for Neuroscience and Cell Biology, University of Coimbra. Publication: A combinatorial transcription factor screening platform for immune cell reprogramming. Kurochkin I, Altman AR, Caiado I, Pertiga-Cabral D, Halitzki E, Minaeva M, Zimmermannova O, Henriques-Oliveira L, Klein D, Nair M, Oliveira D, Cajal LR, Knittel R, Feick C, Ringner M, Martin M, Cirovic B, Pires CF, Rosa FF, Sitnicka E, Theis FJ, Pereira CF. Cell Syst. 2026 Jan 21;17(1):101457. doi: 10.1016/j.cels.2025.101457. Epub 2026 Jan 14. PubMed 41539305.
Backbone
  Vector backbone: SFFV-MCS
  Backbone size w/o insert (bp): 6638
  Vector type: Lentiviral
Growth in bacteria
  Bacterial resistance: Ampicillin, 100 μg/mL
  Growth temperature: 37°C
  Growth strain: NEB Stable
  Copy number: High Copy
Gene/Insert
  Gene/Insert name: EGR2
  Species: H. sapiens (human)
  Insert size (bp): 1431
  Entrez Gene: EGR2 (a.k.a. AT591, CMT1D, CMT4E, KROX20)
  Promoter: The spleen focus-forming virus (SFFV) promoter
  Cloning method: Restriction Enzyme; 5′ cloning site Bsp119I (not destroyed); 3′ cloning site BstHI (not destroyed)
Terms and licenses: Academic/Nonprofit Terms; Industry Terms: Not Available to Industry
Depositor comments: Barcode sequence cloned into XbaI restriction site. Design of plasmid is as follows: SFFV-[TF sequence]-WPRE-[Barcode sequence].
How to cite: SFFV-EGR2-Brd 32 was a gift from Filipe Pereira (Addgene plasmid # 219014 ; http://n2t.net/addgene:219014 ; RRID:Addgene_219014)
