[The description below was written by a language model from this plasmid's Addgene catalogue record and pLannotate feature annotations shown in this document.]
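Description:
SFFV-EGR2-Brd 32 is a third-generation-style, self-inactivating HIV-1 lentiviral transfer plasmid built on the SFFV-MCS backbone, carrying the human transcription factor EGR2 (also known as KROX20) together with an assigned DNA barcode. It is propagated in E. coli through a high-copy ColE1/pUC-type origin and selected with ampicillin via the β-lactamase gene. The bacterial portion also retains pBluescript-derived remnants: an f1 origin, lac promoter/operator and lacZα fragments, and T3 and T7 promoters. An SV40 poly(A) signal and SV40 origin sequences lie downstream of the viral cassette.

The viral genome is transcribed in packaging cells from an RSV promoter fused to a truncated 5' LTR. It is followed by the Ψ packaging signal with a partial gag sequence, the RRE for Rev-dependent nuclear export, and the cPPT/CTS, which aids nuclear import of the reverse-transcribed genome. The internal spleen focus-forming virus promoter drives the EGR2 coding sequence, which sits between residual multiple cloning site fragments. A WPRE follows to enhance transcript stability and expression, and the ΔU3 3' LTR inactivates LTR promoter activity after integration. According to the depositor, the layout is SFFV–transcription factor–WPRE–barcode, with the barcode cloned into an XbaI site; the feature table does not annotate the barcode itself. This position places it within the expressed transcript, so the delivered factor could be identified from sequencing reads. No mammalian selection marker or fluorescent reporter is annotated. The plasmid belongs to a barcoded transcription factor collection used for combinatorial screening in immune cell reprogramming.
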