Features (pLannotate 1.2.2; 29 found; start..end, strand, type, name):
     94..112     -  promoter       T7 promoter: promoter for bacteriophage T7 RNA polymerase
    120..275     +  CDS            lacZα (fragment): LacZα fragment of β-galactosidase; lacZ fragment
    280..708     +  rep_origin     f1 ori (sequence partly withheld): f1 bacteriophage origin of replication; arrow indicates direction of (+) strand synthesis
    761..865     +  promoter       AmpR promoter: bla
    866..1726    +  CDS            AmpR: β-lactamase; bla; confers resistance to ampicillin, carbenicillin, and related antibiotics
   1897..2485    +  rep_origin     ori: high-copy-number ColE1/pMB1/pBR322/pUC origin of replication
   2668..2760    +  CDS            lacI (fragment): lac repressor; lacI; The lac repressor binds to the lac operator to inhibit transcription in E. coli. This inhibition can be relieved by adding lactose or isopropyl-β-D-thiogalactopyranoside (IPTG).
   2773..2794    +  protein_bind   CAP binding site: CAP binding activates transcription in the presence of cAMP. E. coli catabolite activator protein
   2809..2839    +  promoter       lac promoter: promoter for the E. coli lac operon
   2847..2863    +  protein_bind   lac operator: The lac repressor binds to the lac operator to inhibit transcription in E. coli. This inhibition can be relieved by adding lactose or isopropyl-β-D-thiogalactopyranoside (IPTG). lac repressor encoded by lacI
   2908..2926    +  promoter       T3 promoter: promoter for bacteriophage T3 RNA polymerase
   2954..3180    +  promoter       RSV promoter: Rous sarcoma virus enhancer/promoter
   3181..3361    +  LTR            5' LTR (truncated): truncated 5' long terminal repeat (LTR) from HIV-1
   3408..3533    +  misc_feature   HIV-1 Ψ: packaging signal of human immunodeficiency virus type 1
   3517..3880    +  CDS            HIV-1 gag (fragment): gag protein from human immunodeficiency virus 1; gag
   4026..4259    +  misc_feature   RRE: The Rev response element (RRE) of HIV-1 allows for Rev-dependent mRNA export from the nucleus to the cytoplasm.
   4636..4736    +  CDS            Rev (fragment): human immunodeficiency virus 1 (HIV-1) Rev protein; rev; enhances nuclear export of unspliced and incompletely spliced viral mRNAs
   4755..4872    +  misc_feature   cPPT/CTS: central polypurine tract and central termination sequence of HIV-1
   4906..5307    +  promoter       SFFV promoter: spleen focus-forming virus long terminal repeat (LTR) promoter
   5317..5340    +  misc_feature   MCS (fragment): pBluescript multiple cloning site
   5365..6792    +  CDS            EGR2: EGR2_HUMAN - Also known as KROX20. Experimental evidence at protein level: Swiss-Prot protein existence level 1. E3 SUMO-protein ligase helping SUMO1 conjugation to its coregulators NAB1 and NAB2, whose sumoylation down-regulates EGR2 transcriptional activity. From Homo sapiens (Human).
   6803..6828    +  misc_feature   MCS (fragment): pBluescript multiple cloning site
   6828..6887    +  CDS            S (fragment): HBSAG_WHV6 - Experimental evidence at transcript level: Swiss-Prot protein existence level 2. The middle envelope protein plays an important role in the budding of the virion. It is involved in the induction of budding in a nucleocapsid independent way. In this process the majority of envelope proteins bud to form subviral lipoprotein particles of 22 nm of diameter that do not contain a nucleocapsid (By similarity). From Woodchuck hepatitis B virus (isolate w64/pWS23) (WHV).
   7019..7422    +  misc_feature   WPRE: woodchuck hepatitis virus posttranscriptional regulatory element
   7465..7539    +  CDS            nef (fragment): NEF_HV1Z2 - Experimental evidence at protein level: Swiss-Prot protein existence level 1. Extracellular Nef protein targets CD4(+) T-lymphocytes for apoptosis by interacting with CXCR4 surface receptors. From Human immunodeficiency virus type 1 group M subtype D (isolate Z2/CDC-Z34) (HIV-1).
   7541..7774    +  LTR            3' LTR (ΔU3): self-inactivating 3' long terminal repeat (LTR) from HIV-1
   7846..7967    +  polyA_signal   SV40 poly(A) signal: SV40 polyadenylation signal
   7986..8007    +  rep_origin     SV40 ori (fragment): SV40 origin of replication
   8007..73      +  rep_origin     SV40 ori (across the origin): SV40 origin of replication
>Addgene plasmid #219014 | SFFV-EGR2-Brd 32 | addgene full sequence | sequence record 473295 | Addgene NGS Result
ATTTATGCAGAGGCCGAGGCCGCCTCGGCCTCTGAGCTATTCCAGAAGTAGTGAGGAGGCTTTTTTGGAG
GCCTAGGGACGTACCCAATTCGCCCTATAGTGAGTCGTATTACGCGCGCTCACTGGCCGTCGTTTTACAA
CGTCGTGACTGGGAAAACCCTGGCGTTACCCAACTTAATCGCCTTGCAGCACATCCCCCTTTCGCCAGCT
GGCGTAATAGCGAAGAGGCCCGCACCGATCGCCCTTCCCAACAGTTGCGCAGCCTGAATGGCGAATGGG
[124 nt withheld, positions 280-403]
C
[91 nt withheld, positions 405-495]
A
[49 nt withheld, positions 497-545]
CCTTTGACGTTGGAGTCCACGTTCTTT
[37 nt withheld, positions 573-609]
ACCCTATCTCGGTCTATTCTTTTGATTTATAAGGGATTTTGCCGATTTCGGCCTATTGGTTAAAAAATGA
GCTGATTTAACAAAAATTTAACGCGAATTTTAACAAAATATTAACGCTTACAATTTAGGTGGCACTTTTC
GGGGAAATGTGCGCGGAACCCCTATTTGTTTATTTTTCTAAATACATTCAAATATGTATCCGCTCATGAG
ACAATAACCCTGATAAATGCTTCAATAATATTGAAAAAGGAAGAGTATGAGTATTCAACATTTCCGTGTC
GCCCTTATTCCCTTTTTTGCGGCATTTTGCCTTCCTGTTTTTGCTCACCCAGAAACGCTGGTGAAAGTAA
AAGATGCTGAAGATCAGTTGGGTGCACGAGTGGGTTACATCGAACTGGATCTCAACAGCGGTAAGATCCT
TGAGAGTTTTCGCCCCGAAGAACGTTTTCCAATGATGAGCACTTTTAAAGTTCTGCTATGTGGCGCGGTA
TTATCCCGTATTGACGCCGGGCAAGAGCAACTCGGTCGCCGCATACACTATTCTCAGAATGACTTGGTTG
AGTACTCACCAGTCACAGAAAAGCATCTTACGGATGGCATGACAGTAAGAGAATTATGCAGTGCTGCCAT
AACCATGAGTGATAACACTGCGGCCAACTTACTTCTGACAACGATCGGAGGACCGAAGGAGCTAACCGCT
TTTTTGCACAACATGGGGGATCATGTAACTCGCCTTGATCGTTGGGAACCGGAGCTGAATGAAGCCATAC
CAAACGACGAGCGTGACACCACGATGCCTGTAGCAATGGCAACAACGTTGCGCAAACTATTAACTGGCGA
ACTACTTACTCTAGCTTCCCGGCAACAATTAATAGACTGGATGGAGGCGGATAAAGTTGCAGGACCACTT
CTGCGCTCGGCCCTTCCGGCTGGCTGGTTTATTGCTGATAAATCTGGAGCCGGTGAGCGTGGGTCTCGCG
GTATCATTGCAGCACTGGGGCCAGATGGTAAGCCCTCCCGTATCGTAGTTATCTACACGACGGGGAGTCA
GGCAACTATGGATGAACGAAATAGACAGATCGCTGAGATAGGTGCCTCACTGATTAAGCATTGGTAACTG
TCAGACCAAGTTTACTCATATATACTTTAGATTGATTTAAAACTTCATTTTTAATTTAAAAGGATCTAGG
TGAAGATCCTTTTTGATAATCTCATGACCAAAATCCCTTAACGTGAGTTTTCGTTCCACTGAGCGTCAGA
CCCCGTAGAAAAGATCAAAGGATCTTCTTGAGATCCTTTTTTTCTGCGCGTAATCTGCTGCTTGCAAACA
AAAAAACCACCGCTACCAGCGGTGGTTTGTTTGCCGGATCAAGAGCTACCAACTCTTTTTCCGAAGGTAA
CTGGCTTCAGCAGAGCGCAGATACCAAATACTGTTCTTCTAGTGTAGCCGTAGTTAGGCCACCACTTCAA
GAACTCTGTAGCACCGCCTACATACCTCGCTCTGCTAATCCTGTTACCAGTGGCTGCTGCCAGTGGCGAT
AAGTCGTGTCTTACCGGGTTGGACTCAAGACGATAGTTACCGGATAAGGCGCAGCGGTCGGGCTGAACGG
GGGGTTCGTGCACACAGCCCAGCTTGGAGCGAACGACCTACACCGAACTGAGATACCTACAGCGTGAGCT
ATGAGAAAGCGCCACGCTTCCCGAAGGGAGAAAGGCGGACAGGTATCCGGTAAGCGGCAGGGTCGGAACA
GGAGAGCGCACGAGGGAGCTTCCAGGGGGAAACGCCTGGTATCTTTATAGTCCTGTCGGGTTTCGCCACC
TCTGACTTGAGCGTCGATTTTTGTGATGCTCGTCAGGGGGGCGGAGCCTATGGAAAAACGCCAGCAACGC
GGCCTTTTTACGGTTCCTGGCCTTTTGCTGGCCTTTTGCTCACATGTTCTTTCCTGCGTTATCCCCTGAT
TCTGTGGATAACCGTATTACCGCCTTTGAGTGAGCTGATACCGCTCGCCGCAGCCGAACGACCGAGCGCA
GCGAGTCAGTGAGCGAGGAAGCGGAAGAGCGCCCAATACGCAAACCGCCTCTCCCCGCGCGTTGGCCGAT
TCATTAATGCAGCTGGCACGACAGGTTTCCCGACTGGAAAGCGGGCAGTGAGCGCAACGCAATTAATGTG
AGTTAGCTCACTCATTAGGCACCCCAGGCTTTACACTTTATGCTTCCGGCTCGTATGTTGTGTGGAATTG
TGAGCGGATAACAATTTCACACAGGAAACAGCTATGACCATGATTACGCCAAGCGCGCAATTAACCCTCA
CTAAAGGGAACAAAAGCTGGAGCTGCAAGCTTAATGTAGTCTTATGCAATACTCTTGTAGTCTTGCAACA
TGGTAACGATGAGTTAGCAACATGCCTTACAAGGAGAGAAAAAGCACCGTGCATGCCGATTGGTGGAAGT
AAGGTGGTACGATCGTGCCTTATTAGGAAGGCAACAGACGGGTCTGACATGGATTGGACGAACCACTGAA
TTGCCGCATTGCAGAGATATTGTATTTAAGTGCCTAGCTCGATACATAAACGGGTCTCTCTGGTTAGACC
AGATCTGAGCCTGGGAGCTCTCTGGCTAACTAGGGAACCCACTGCTTAAGCCTCAATAAAGCTTGCCTTG
AGTGCTTCAAGTAGTGTGTGCCCGTCTGTTGTGTGACTCTGGTAACTAGAGATCCCTCAGACCCTTTTAG
TCAGTGTGGAAAATCTCTAGCAGTGGCGCCCGAACAGGGACTTGAAAGCGAAAGGGAAACCAGAGGAGCT
CTCTCGACGCAGGACTCGGCTTGCTGAAGCGCGCACGGCAAGAGGCGAGGGGCGGCGACTGGTGAGTACG
CCAAAAATTTTGACTAGCGGAGGCTAGAAGGAGAGAGATGGGTGCGAGAGCGTCAGTATTAAGCGGGGGA
GAATTAGATCGCGATGGGAAAAAATTCGGTTAAGGCCAGGGGGAAAGAAAAAATATAAATTAAAACATAT
AGTATGGGCAAGCAGGGAGCTAGAACGATTCGCAGTTAATCCTGGCCTGTTAGAAACATCAGAAGGCTGT
AGACAAATACTGGGACAGCTACAACCATCCCTTCAGACAGGATCAGAAGAACTTAGATCATTATATAATA
CAGTAGCAACCCTCTATTGTGTGCATCAAAGGATAGAGATAAAAGACACCAAGGAAGCTTTAGACAAGAT
AGAGGAAGAGCAAAACAAAAGTAAGACCACCGCACAGCAAGCGGCCGCTGATCTTCAGACCTGGAGGAGG
AGATATGAGGGACAATTGGAGAAGTGAATTATATAAATATAAAGTAGTAAAAATTGAACCATTAGGAGTA
GCACCCACCAAGGCAAAGAGAAGAGTGGTGCAGAGAGAAAAAAGAGCAGTGGGAATAGGAGCTTTGTTCC
TTGGGTTCTTGGGAGCAGCAGGAAGCACTATGGGCGCAGCGTCAATGACGCTGACGGTACAGGCCAGACA
ATTATTGTCTGGTATAGTGCAGCAGCAGAACAATTTGCTGAGGGCTATTGAGGCGCAACAGCATCTGTTG
CAACTCACAGTCTGGGGCATCAAGCAGCTCCAGGCAAGAATCCTGGCTGTGGAAAGATACCTAAAGGATC
AACAGCTCCTGGGGATTTGGGGTTGCTCTGGAAAACTCATTTGCACCACTGCTGTGCCTTGGAATGCTAG
TTGGAGTAATAAATCTCTGGAACAGATTTGGAATCACACGACCTGGATGGAGTGGGACAGAGAAATTAAC
AATTACACAAGCTTAATACACTCCTTAATTGAAGAATCGCAAAACCAGCAAGAAAAGAATGAACAAGAAT
TATTGGAATTAGATAAATGGGCAAGTTTGTGGAATTGGTTTAACATAACAAATTGGCTGTGGTATATAAA
ATTATTCATAATGATAGTAGGAGGCTTGGTAGGTTTAAGAATAGTTTTTGCTGTACTTTCTATAGTGAAT
AGAGTTAGGCAGGGATATTCACCATTATCGTTTCAGACCCACCTCCCAACCCCGAGGGGACCCGACAGGC
CCGAAGGAATAGAAGAAGAAGGTGGAGAGAGAGACAGAGACAGATCCATTCGATTAGTGAACGGATCTCG
ACGGTATCGGTTAACTTTTAAAAGAAAAGGGGGGATTGGGGGGTACAGTGCAGGGGAAAGAATAGTAGAC
ATAATAGCAACAGACATACAAACTAAAGAATTACAAAAACAAATTACAAAAATTCAAAATTTTATCGATC
ACGAGACTAGCCTCGAGCTGGCTGCAGTAACGCCATTTTGCAAGGCATGGAAAAATACCAAACCAAGAAT
AGAGAAGTTCAGATCAAGGGCGGGTACATGAAAATAGCTAACGTTGGGCCAAACAGGATATCTGCGGTGA
GCAGTTTCGGCCCCGGCCCGGGGCCAAGAACAGATGGTCACCGCAGTTTCGGCCCCGGCCCGAGGCCAAG
AACAGATGGTCCCCAGATATGGCCCAACCCTCAGCAGTTTCTTAAGACCCATCAGATGTTTCCAGGCTCC
CCCAAGGACCTGAAATGACCCTGCGCCTTATTTGAATTAACCAATCAGCCTGCTTCTCGCTTCTGTTCGC
GCGCTTCTGCTTCCCGAGCTCTATAAAAGAGCTCACAACCCCTCACTCGGCGCGCCAGTCCTCCGACAGA
CTGAGTCGGCCGGTCGAATCAAGCTTATCGATACCGTCGACGGATCCGCTAGCCCGCGGTTCGAAATGAT
GACCGCCAAGGCCGTAGACAAAATCCCAGTAACTCTCAGTGGTTTTGTGCACCAGCTGTCTGACAACATC
TACCCGGTGGAGGACCTCGCCGCCACGTCGGTGACCATCTTTCCCAATGCCGAACTGGGAGGCCCCTTTG
ACCAGATGAACGGAGTGGCCGGAGATGGCATGATCAACATTGACATGACTGGAGAGAAGAGGTCGTTGGA
TCTCCCATATCCCAGCAGCTTTGCTCCCGTCTCTGCACCTAGAAACCAGACCTTCACTTACATGGGCAAG
TTCTCCATTGACCCTCAGTACCCTGGTGCCAGCTGCTACCCAGAAGGCATAATCAATATTGTGAGTGCAG
GCATCTTGCAAGGGGTCACTTCCCCAGCTTCAACCACAGCCTCATCCAGCGTCACCTCTGCCTCCCCCAA
CCCACTGGCCACAGGACCCCTGGGTGTGTGCACCATGTCCCAGACCCAGCCTGACCTGGACCACCTGTAC
TCTCCGCCACCGCCTCCTCCTCCTTATTCTGGCTGTGCAGGAGACCTCTACCAGGACCCTTCTGCGTTCC
TGTCAGCAGCCACCACCTCCACCTCTTCCTCTCTGGCCTACCCACCACCTCCTTCCTATCCATCCCCCAA
GCCAGCCACGGACCCAGGTCTCTTCCCAATGATCCCAGACTATCCTGGATTCTTTCCATCTCAGTGCCAG
AGAGACCTACATGGTACAGCTGGCCCAGACCGTAAGCCCTTTCCCTGCCCACTGGACACCCTGCGGGTGC
CCCCTCCACTCACTCCACTCTCTACAATCCGTAACTTTACCCTGGGGGGCCCCAGTGCTGGGGTGACCGG
ACCAGGGGCCAGTGGAGGCAGCGAGGGACCCCGGCTGCCTGGTAGCAGCTCAGCAGCAGCAGCAGCCGCC
GCCGCCGCCGCCTATAACCCACACCACCTGCCACTGCGGCCCATTCTGAGGCCTCGCAAGTACCCCAACA
GACCCAGCAAGACGCCGGTGCACGAGAGGCCCTACCCGTGCCCAGCAGAAGGCTGCGACCGGCGGTTCTC
CCGCTCTGACGAGCTGACACGGCACATCCGAATCCACACTGGGCATAAGCCCTTCCAGTGTCGGATCTGC
ATGCGCAACTTCAGCCGCAGTGACCACCTCACCACCCATATCCGCACCCACACCGGTGAGAAGCCCTTCG
CCTGTGACTACTGTGGCCGAAAGTTTGCCCGGAGTGATGAGAGGAAGCGCCACACCAAGATCCACCTGAG
ACAGAAAGAGCGGAAAAGCAGTGCCCCCTCTGCATCGGTGCCAGCCCCCTCTACAGCCTCCTGCTCTGGG
GGCGTGCAGCCTGGGGGTACCCTGTGCAGCAGTAACAGCAGCAGTCTTGGCGGAGGGCCGCTCGCCCCTT
GCTCCTCTCGGACCCGGACACCTTGAACCGGTCGGATCCCCCGGGCTGCAGGAATTCGAGCATCTTACCG
CCATTTATTCCCATATTTGTTCTGTTTTTCTTGATTTGGGTATACATTTAAATGTTAATAAAACAAAATG
GTGGGGCAATCATTTACATTTTTAGGGATATGTAATTACTAGTTCAGGTGTATTGCCACAAGACAAACAT
GTTAAGAAACTTTCCCGTTATTTACGCTCTGTTCCTGTTAATCAACCTCTGGATTACAAAATTTGTGAAA
GATTGACTGATATTCTTAACTATGTTGCTCCTTTTACGCTGTGTGGATATGCTGCTTTAATGCCTCTGTA
TCATGCTATTGCTTCCCGTACGGCTTTCGTTTTCTCCTCCTTGTATAAATCCTGGTTGCTGTCTCTTTAT
GAGGAGTTGTGGCCCGTTGTCCGTCAACGTGGCGTGGTGTGCTCTGTGTTTGCTGACGCAACCCCCACTG
GCTGGGGCATTGCCACCACCTGTCAACTCCTTTCTGGGACTTTCGCTTTCCCCCTCCCGATCGCCACGGC
AGAACTCATCGCCGCCTGCCTTGCCCGCTGCTGGACAGGGGCTAGGTTGCTGGGCACTGATAATTCCGTG
GTGTTGTCGGGGAAGCTGACGTCCTTTGCAATTCGATATCAAGCTGTACCTTCTAGATGTACAGTCCTAA
GAGCGCTTCTAGACCAATGACTTACAAGGCAGCTGTAGATCTTAGCCACTTTTTAAAAGAAAAGGGGGGA
CTGGAAGGGCTAATTCACTCCCAACGAAGACAAGATCTGCTTTTTGCTTGTACTGGGTCTCTCTGGTTAG
ACCAGATCTGAGCCTGGGAGCTCTCTGGCTAACTAGGGAACCCACTGCTTAAGCCTCAATAAAGCTTGCC
TTGAGTGCTTCAAGTAGTGTGTGCCCGTCTGTTGTGTGACTCTGGTAACTAGAGATCCCTCAGACCCTTT
TAGTCAGTGTGGAAAATCTCTAGCAGTAGTAGTTCATGTCATCTTATTATTCAGTATTTATAACTTGCAA
AGAAATGAATATCAGAGAGTGAGAGGAACTTGTTTATTGCAGCTTATAATGGTTACAAATAAAGCAATAG
CATCACAAATTTCACAAATAAAGCATTTTTTTCACTGCATTCTAGTTGTGGTTTGTCCAAACTCATCAAT
GTATCTTATCATGTCTGGCTCTAGCTATCCCGCCCCTAACTCCGCCCATCCCGCCCCTAACTCCGCCCAG
TTCCGCCCATTCTCCGCCCCATGGCTGACTAATTTTTTTT
