>Addgene plasmid #219014 | SFFV-EGR2-Brd 32 | depositor partial sequence | sequence record 427522 | TF ORF
ATGATGACCGCCAAGGCCGTAGACAAAATCCCAGTAACTCTCAGTGGTTTTGTGCACCAGCTGTCTGACA
ACATCTACCCGGTGGAGGACCTCGCCGCCACGTCGGTGACCATCTTTCCCAATGCCGAACTGGGAGGCCC
CTTTGACCAGATGAACGGAGTGGCCGGAGATGGCATGATCAACATTGACATGACTGGAGAGAAGAGGTCG
TTGGATCTCCCATATCCCAGCAGCTTTGCTCCCGTCTCTGCACCTAGAAACCAGACCTTCACTTACATGG
GCAAGTTCTCCATTGACCCTCAGTACCCTGGTGCCAGCTGCTACCCAGAAGGCATAATCAATATTGTGAG
TGCAGGCATCTTGCAAGGGGTCACTTCCCCAGCTTCAACCACAGCCTCATCCAGCGTCACCTCTGCCTCC
CCCAACCCACTGGCCACAGGACCCCTGGGTGTGTGCACCATGTCCCAGACCCAGCCTGACCTGGACCACC
TGTACTCTCCGCCACCGCCTCCTCCTCCTTATTCTGGCTGTGCAGGAGACCTCTACCAGGACCCTTCTGC
GTTCCTGTCAGCAGCCACCACCTCCACCTCTTCCTCTCTGGCCTACCCACCACCTCCTTCCTATCCATCC
CCCAAGCCAGCCACGGACCCAGGTCTCTTCCCAATGATCCCAGACTATCCTGGATTCTTTCCATCTCAGT
GCCAGAGAGACCTACATGGTACAGCTGGCCCAGACCGTAAGCCCTTTCCCTGCCCACTGGACACCCTGCG
GGTGCCCCCTCCACTCACTCCACTCTCTACAATCCGTAACTTTACCCTGGGGGGCCCCAGTGCTGGGGTG
ACCGGACCAGGGGCCAGTGGAGGCAGCGAGGGACCCCGGCTGCCTGGTAGCAGCTCAGCAGCAGCAGCAG
CCGCCGCCGCCGCCGCCTATAACCCACACCACCTGCCACTGCGGCCCATTCTGAGGCCTCGCAAGTACCC
CAACAGACCCAGCAAGACGCCGGTGCACGAGAGGCCCTACCCGTGCCCAGCAGAAGGCTGCGACCGGCGG
TTCTCCCGCTCTGACGAGCTGACACGGCACATCCGAATCCACACTGGGCATAAGCCCTTCCAGTGTCGGA
TCTGCATGCGCAACTTCAGCCGCAGTGACCACCTCACCACCCATATCCGCACCCACACCGGTGAGAAGCC
CTTCGCCTGTGACTACTGTGGCCGAAAGTTTGCCCGGAGTGATGAGAGGAAGCGCCACACCAAGATCCAC
CTGAGACAGAAAGAGCGGAAAAGCAGTGCCCCCTCTGCATCGGTGCCAGCCCCCTCTACAGCCTCCTGCT
CTGGGGGCGTGCAGCCTGGGGGTACCCTGTGCAGCAGTAACAGCAGCAGTCTTGGCGGAGGGCCGCTCGC
CCCTTGCTCCTCTCGGACCCGGACACCTTGA
