>Addgene plasmid #219014 | SFFV-EGR2-Brd 32 | depositor partial sequence | sequence record 427523 | Barcode sequence
TGTACAGTCCTAAGAGCGCT
